>Addgene plasmid #22131 | shHIF2α(#2) (HIF2α-#2-pSUPER-retro-GFP/Neo) | depositor full sequence | sequence record 10148 | Author sequence
TGAAAGACCCCACCTGTAGGTTTGGCAAGCTAGCTTAAGTAACGCCATTTTGCAAGGCATGGAAAATACA
TAACTGAGAATAGAGAAGTTCAGATCAAGGTTAGGAACAGAGAGACAGCAGAATATGGGCCAAACAGGAT
ATCTGTGGTAAGCAGTTCCTGCCCCGGCTCAGGGCCAAGAACAGATGGTCCCCAGATGCGGTCCCGCCCT
CAGCAGTTTCTAGAGAACCATCAGATGTTTCCAGGGTGCCCCAAGGACCTGAAATGACCCTGTGCCTTAT
TTGAACTAACCAATCAGTTCGCTTCTCGCTTCTGTTCGCGCGCTTCTGCTCCCCGAGCTCAATAAAAGAG
CCCACAACCCCTCACTCGGCGCGCCAGTCCTCCGATAGACTGCGTCGCCCGGGTACCCGTATTCCCAATA
AAGCCTCTTGCTGTTTGCATCCGAATCGTGGACTCGCTGATCCTTGGGAGGGTCTCCTCAGATTGATTGA
CTGCCCACCTCGGGGGTCTTTCATTTGGAGGTTCCACCGAGATTTGGAGACCCCTGCCCAGGGACCACCG
ACCCCCCCGCCGGGAGGTAAGCTGGCCAGCGGTCGTTTCGTGTCTGTCTCTGTCTTTGTGCGTGTTTGTG
CCGGCATCTAATGTTTGCGCCTGCGTCTGTACTAGTTAGCTAACTAGCTCTGTATCTGGCGGACCCGTGG
TGGAACTGACGAGTTCTGAACACCCGGCCGCAACCCTGGGAGACGTCCCAGGGACTTTGGGGGCCGTTTT
TGTGGCCCGACCTGAGGAAGGGAGTCGATGTGGAATCCGACCCCGTCAGGATATGTGGTTCTGGTAGGAG
ACGAGAACCTAAAACAGTTCCCGCCTCCGTCTGAATTTTTGCTTTCGGTTTGGAACCGAAGCCGCGCGTC
TTGTCTGCTGCAGCGCTGCAGCATCGTTCTGTGTTGTCTCTGTCTGACTGTGTTTCTGTATTTGTCTGAA
AATTAGGGCCAGACTGTTACCACTCCCTTAAGTTTGACCTTAGGTCACTGGAAAGATGTCGAGCGGATCG
CTCACAACCAGTCGGTAGATGTCAAGAAGAGACGTTGGGTTACCTTCTGCTCTGCAGAATGGCCAACCTT
TAACGTCGGATGGCCGCGAGACGGCACCTTTAACCGAGACCTCATCACCCAGGTTAAGATCAAGGTCTTT
TCACCTGGCCCGCATGGACACCCAGACCAGGTCCCCTACATCGTGACCTGGGAAGCCTTGGCTTTTGACC
CCCCTCCCTGGGTCAAGCCCTTTGTACACCCTAAGCCTCCGCCTCCTCTTCCTCCATCCGCCCCGTCTCT
CCCCCTTGAACCTCCTCGTTCGACCCCGCCTCGATCCTCCCTTTATCCAGCCCTCACTCCTTCTCTAGGC
GCCGGAATTAGATCGATCTCTCGAGGTCGACGGTATCGATAAGCTTTTCCAAAAAGACAAGGTCTGCAAA
GGGTTCTCTTGAAACCCTTTGCAGACCTTGTCGGGGATCTGTGGTCTCATACAGAACTTATAAGATTCCC
AAATCCAAAGACATTTCACGTTTATGGTGATTTCCCAGAACACATAGCGACATGCAAATATTGCAGGGCG
CCACTCCCCTGTCCCTCACAGCCATCTTCCTGCCAGGGCGCACGCGCGCTGGGTGTTCCCGCCTAGTGAC
ACTGGGCCCGCGATTCCTTGGAGCGGGTTGATGACGTCAGCGTTCGAATTCTACCGGGTAGGGGAGGCGC
TTTTCCCAAGGCAGTCTGGAGCATGCGCTTTAGCAGCCCCGCTGGGCACTTGGCGCTACACAAGTGGCCT
CTGGCCTCGCACACATTCCACATCCACCGGCCGGTAGGCGCCAACCGGCTCCGTTCTTTGGTGGCCCCTT
CGCGCCACCTTCTACTCCTCCCCTAGTCAGGAAGTTCCCCCCCGCCCCGCAGCTCGCGTCGTGCAGGACG
TGACAAATGGAAGTAGCACGTCTCACTAGTCTCGTGCAGATGGACAGCACCGCTGAGCAATGGAAGCGGG
TAGGCCTTTGGGGCAGCGGCCAATAGCAGCTTTGCTCCTTCGCTTTCTGGGCTCAGAGGCTGGGAAGGGG
TGGGTCCGGGGGCGGGCTCAGGGGCGGGCTCAGGGGCGGGGCGGGCGCCCGAAGGTCCTCCGGAGGCCCG
GCATTCTGCACGCTTCAAAAGCGCACGTCTGCCGCGCTGTTCTCCTCTTCCTCATCTCCGGGCCTTTCGA
CCTGCAGCCCAAGCTAGCTTACCGGTCGCCACCATGGTGAGCAAGGGCGAGGAGCTGTTCACCGGGGTGG
TGCCCATCCTGGTCGAGCTGGACGGCGACGTAAACGGCCACAAGTTCAGCGTGTCCGGCGAGGGCGAGGG
CGATGCCACCTACGGCAAGCTGACCCTGAAGTTCATCTGCACCACCGGCAAGCTGCCCGTGCCCTGGCCC
ACCCTCGTGACCACCCTGACCTACGGCGTGCAGTGCTTCAGCCGCTACCCCGACCACATGAAGCAGCACG
ACTTCTTCAAGTCCGCCATGCCCGAAGGCTACGTCCAGGAGCGCACCATCTTCTTCAAGGACGACGGCAA
CTACAAGACCCGCGCCGAGGTGAAGTTCGAGGGCGACACCCTGGTGAACCGCATCGAGCTGAAGGGCATC
GACTTCAAGGAGGACGGCAACATCCTGGGGCACAAGCTGGAGTACAACTACAACAGCCACAACGTCTATA
TCATGGCCGACAAGCAGAAGAACGGCATCAAGGTGAACTTCAAGATCCGCCACAACATCGAGGACGGCAG
CGTGCAGCTCGCCGACCACTACCAGCAGAACACCCCCATCGGCGACGGCCCCGTGCTGCTGCCCGACAAC
CACTACCTGAGCACCCAGTCCGCCCTGAGCAAAGACCCCAACGAGAAGCGCGATCACATGGTCCTGCTGG
AGTTCGTGACCGCCGCCGGGATCACTCTCGGCATGGACGAGCTGTACAAGTCCGGACTCAGATCAGCTTG
ATTCTTCTGACACAACAGTCTCGAACTTAAGGCTAGAGCCACCATGATTGAACAAGATGGATTGCACGCA
GGTTCTCCGGCCGCTTGGGTGGAGAGGCTATTCGGCTATGACTGGGCACAACAGACAATCGGCTGCTCTG
ATGCCGCCGTGTTCCGGCTGTCAGCGCAGGGGCGCCCGGTTCTTTTTGTCAAGACCGACCTGTCCGGTGC
CCTGAATGAACTGCAGGACGAGGCAGCGCGGCTATCGTGGCTGGCCACGACGGGCGTTCCTTGCGCAGCT
GTGCTCGACGTTGTCACTGAAGCGGGAAGGGACTGGCTGCTATTGGGCGAAGTGCCGGGGCAGGATCTCC
TGTCATCTCACCTTGCTCCTGCCGAGAAAGTATCCATCATGGCTGATGCAATGCGGCGGCTGCATACGCT
TGATCCGGCTACCTGCCCATTCGACCACCAAGCGAAACATCGCATCGAGCGAGCACGTACTCGGATGGAA
GCCGGTCTTGTCGATCAGGATGATCTGGACGAAGAGCATCAGGGGCTCGCGCCAGCCGAACTGTTCGCCA
GGCTCAAGGCGCGCATGCCCGACGGCGAGGATCTCGTCGTGACCCATGGCGATGCCTGCTTGCCGAATAT
CATGGTGGAAAATGGCCGCTTTTCTGGATTCATCGACTGTGGCCGGCTGGGTGTGGCGGACCGCTATCAG
GACATAGCGTTGGCTACCCGTGATATTGCTGAAGAGCTTGGCGGCGAATGGGCTGACCGCTTCCTCGTGC
TTTACGGTATCGCCGCTCCCGATTCGCAGCGCATCGCCTTCTATCGCCTTCTTGACGAGTTCTTCTGAGC
GGGACTCTGGGGTTCGAAATGACCGACCAAGCGACGCCCAACCTGCCATCACGATGGCCGCAATAAAATA
TCTTTATTTTCATTACATCTGTGTGTTGGTTTTTTGTGTGAATCGATAGCGATAAGGATCGGGGATGCAT
CGATAAAATAAAAGATTTTATTTAGTCTCCAGAAAAAGGGGGGAATGAAAGACCCCACCTGTAGGTTTGG
CAAGCTAGAGAACCATCAGATGTTTCCAGGGTGCCCCAAGGACCTGAAATGACCCTGTGCCTTATTTGAA
CTAACCAATCAGTTCGCTTCTCGCTTCTGTTCGCGCGCTTCTGCTCCCCGAGCTCAATAAAAGAGCCCAC
AACCCCTCACTCGGCGCGCCAGTCCTCCGATAGACTGCGTCGCCCGGGTACCCGTGTATCCAATAAACCC
TCTTGCAGTTGCATCCGACTTGTGGTCTCGCTGTTCCTTGGGAGGGTCTCCTCTGAGTGATTGACTACCC
GTCAGCGGGGGTCTTTCATGGGTAACAGTTTCTTGAAGTTGGAGAACAACATTCTGAGGGTAGGAGTCGA
ATATTAAGTAATCCTGACTCAATTAGCCACTGTTTTGAATCCACATACTCCAATACTCCTGAAATAGTTC
ATTATGGACAGCGCAGAAAGAGCTGGGGAGAATTGTGAAATTGTTATCCGCTCACAATTCCACACAACAT
ACGAGCCGGAAGCATAAAGTGTAAAGCCTGGGGTGCCTAATGAGTGAGCTAACTCACATTAATTGCGTTG
CGCTCACTGCCCGCTTTCCAGTCGGGAAACCTGTCGTGCCAGCTGCATTAATGAATCGGCCAACGCGCGG
GGAGAGGCGGTTTGCGTATTGGGCGCTCTTCCGCTTCCTCGCTCACTGACTCGCTGCGCTCGGTCGTTCG
GCTGCGGCGAGCGGTATCAGCTCACTCAAAGGCGGTAATACGGTTATCCACAGAATCAGGGGATAACGCA
GGAAAGAACATGTGAGCAAAAGGCCAGCAAAAGGCCAGGAACCGTAAAAAGGCCGCGTTGCTGGCGTTTT
TCCATAGGCTCCGCCCCCCTGACGAGCATCACAAAAATCGACGCTCAAGTCAGAGGTGGCGAAACCCGAC
AGGACTATAAAGATACCAGGCGTTTCCCCCTGGAAGCTCCCTCGTGCGCTCTCCTGTTCCGACCCTGCCG
CTTACCGGATACCTGTCCGCCTTTCTCCCTTCGGGAAGCGTGGCGCTTTCTCATAGCTCACGCTGTAGGT
ATCTCAGTTCGGTGTAGGTCGTTCGCTCCAAGCTGGGCTGTGTGCACGAACCCCCCGTTCAGCCCGACCG
CTGCGCCTTATCCGGTAACTATCGTCTTGAGTCCAACCCGGTAAGACACGACTTATCGCCACTGGCAGCA
GCCACTGGTAACAGGATTAGCAGAGCGAGGTATGTAGGCGGTGCTACAGAGTTCTTGAAGTGGTGGCCTA
ACTACGGCTACACTAGAAGAACAGTATTTGGTATCTGCGCTCTGCTGAAGCCAGTTACCTTCGGAAAAAG
AGTTGGTAGCTCTTGATCCGGCAAACAAACCACCGCTGGTAGCGGTGGTTTTTTTGTTTGCAAGCAGCAG
ATTACGCGCAGAAAAAAAGGATCTCAAGAAGATCCTTTGATCTTTTCTACGGGGTCTGACGCTCAGTGGA
ACGAAAACTCACGTTAAGGGATTTTGGTCATGAGATTATCAAAAAGGATCTTCACCTAGATCCTTTTAAA
TTAAAAATGAAGTTTTAAATCAATCTAAAGTATATATGAGTAAACTTGGTCTGACAGTTACCAATGCTTA
ATCAGTGAGGCACCTATCTCAGCGATCTGTCTATTTCGTTCATCCATAGTTGCCTGACTCCCCGTCGTGT
AGATAACTACGATACGGGAGGGCTTACCATCTGGCCCCAGTGCTGCAATGATACCGCGAGACCCACGCTC
ACCGGCTCCAGATTTATCAGCAATAAACCAGCCAGCCGGAAGGGCCGAGCGCAGAAGTGGTCCTGCAACT
TTATCCGCCTCCATCCAGTCTATTAATTGTTGCCGGGAAGCTAGAGTAAGTAGTTCGCCAGTTAATAGTT
TGCGCAACGTTGTTGCCATTGCTACAGGCATCGTGGTGTCACGCTCGTCGTTTGGTATGGCTTCATTCAG
CTCCGGTTCCCAACGATCAAGGCGAGTTACATGATCCCCCATGTTGTGCAAAAAAGCGGTTAGCTCCTTC
GGTCCTCCGATCGTTGTCAGAAGTAAGTTGGCCGCAGTGTTATCACTCATGGTTATGGCAGCACTGCATA
ATTCTCTTACTGTCATGCCATCCGTAAGATGCTTTTCTGTGACTGGTGAGTACTCAACCAAGTCATTCTG
AGAATAGTGTATGCGGCGACCGAGTTGCTCTTGCCCGGCGTCAATACGGGATAATACCGCGCCACATAGC
AGAACTTTAAAAGTGCTCATCATTGGAAAACGTTCTTCGGGGCGAAAACTCTCAAGGATCTTACCGCTGT
TGAGATCCAGTTCGATGTAACCCACTCGTGCACCCAACTGATCTTCAGCATCTTTTACTTTCACCAGCGT
TTCTGGGTGAGCAAAAACAGGAAGGCAAAATGCCGCAAAAAAGGGAATAAGGGCGACACGGAAATGTTGA
ATACTCATACTCTTCCTTTTTCAATATTATTGAAGCATTTATCAGGGTTATTGTCTCATGAGCGGATACA
TATTTGAATGTATTTAGAAAAATAAACAAATAGGGGTTCCGCGCACATTTCCCCGAAAAGTGCCACCTGA
CGTCTAAGAAACCATTATTATCATGACATTAACCTATAAAAATAGGCGTATCACGAGGCCCTTTCGTCTC
GCGCGTTTCGGTGATGACGGTGAAAACCTCTGACACATGCAGCTCCCGGAGACGGTCACAGCTTGTCTGT
AAGCGGATGCCGGGAGCAGACAAGCCCGTCAGGGCGCGTCAGCGGGTGTTGGCGGGTGTCGGGGCTGGCT
TAACTATGCGGCATCAGAGCAGATTGTACTGAGAGTGCACCATATGCGGTGTGAAATACCGCACAGATGC
GTAAGGAGAAAATACCGCATCAGGCGCCATTCGCCATTCAGGCTGCGCAACTGTTGGGAAGGGCGATCGG
TGCGGGCCTCTTCGCTATTACGCCAGCTGGCGAAAGGGGGATGTGCTGCAAGGCGATTAAGTTGGGTAAC
GCCAGGGTTTTCCCAGTCACGACGTTGTAAAACGACGGCGCAAGGAATGGTGCATGCAAGGAGATGGCGC
CCAACAGTCCCCCGGCCACGGGGCCTGCCACCATACCCACGCCGAAACAAGCGCTCATGAGCCCGAAGTG
GCGAGCCCGATCTTCCCCATCGGTGATGTCGGCGATATAGGCGCCAGCAACCGCACCTGTGGCGCCGGTG
ATGCCGGCCACGATGCGTCCGGCGTAGAGGCGATTAGTCCAATTTGTTAAAGACAGGATATCAGTGGTCC
AGGCTCTAGTTTTGACTCAACAATATCACCAGCTGAAGCCTATAGAGTACGAGCCATAGATAAAATAAAA
GATTTTATTTAGTCTCCAGAAAAAGGGGGGAA
Features (pLannotate 1.2.2; 23 found; start..end, strand, type, name):
    579..920     +  misc_feature   MESV Ψ: packaging signal of murine embryonic stem cell virus
    987..1403    +  CDS            gag (truncated): truncated Moloney murine leukemia virus (MMLV) gag gene lacking the start codon
   1420..1446    -  misc_feature   MCS (fragment): pBluescript multiple cloning site
   1511..1725    -  promoter       H1 promoter: human H1 RNA promoter
   1736..2239    +  promoter       PGK promoter: mouse phosphoglycerate kinase 1 promoter
   2274..2990    +  CDS            EGFP: EGFP is a basic (constitutively fluorescent) green fluorescent protein published in 1996, derived from Aequorea victoria. It is reported to be a rapidly-maturing weak dimer with moderate acid sensitivity.
   3054..3845    +  CDS            neo: KKA2_KLEPN - Also known as kan, nptII. Experimental evidence at protein level: Swiss-Prot protein existence level 1. Resistance to kanamycin, neomycin, paromomycin, ribostamycin, butirosin and gentamicin B. From Klebsiella pneumoniae.
   3912..3960    +  polyA_signal   poly(A) signal: synthetic polyadenylation signal
   4034..4068    +  LTR            3' LTR (ΔU3) (fragment): self-inactivating 3' long terminal repeat (LTR) from Moloney murine leukemia virus
   4065..4359    +  LTR            3' LTR (ΔU3) (fragment): self-inactivating 3' long terminal repeat (LTR) from Moloney murine leukemia virus
   4521..4537    -  protein_bind   lac operator: The lac repressor binds to the lac operator to inhibit transcription in E. coli. This inhibition can be relieved by adding lactose or isopropyl-β-D-thiogalactopyranoside (IPTG). lac repressor encoded by lacI
   4545..4575    -  promoter       lac promoter: promoter for the E. coli lac operon
   4590..4611    -  protein_bind   CAP binding site: CAP binding activates transcription in the presence of cAMP. E. coli catabolite activator protein
   4624..4716    -  CDS            lacI (fragment): lac repressor; lacI; The lac repressor binds to the lac operator to inhibit transcription in E. coli. This inhibition can be relieved by adding lactose or isopropyl-β-D-thiogalactopyranoside (IPTG).
   4899..5487    -  rep_origin     ori: high-copy-number ColE1/pMB1/pBR322/pUC origin of replication
   5658..6518    -  CDS            AmpR: β-lactamase; bla; confers resistance to ampicillin, carbenicillin, and related antibiotics
   6519..6623    -  promoter       AmpR promoter: bla
   6718..6753    +  CDS            rop (fragment): Rop protein, which maintains plasmids at low copy number; rop
   6855..6954    +  misc_feature   bom (fragment): basis of mobility region from pBR322
   6960..7109    -  CDS            lacZα (fragment): LacZα fragment of β-galactosidase; lacZ fragment
   7109..7310    -  CDS            TcR (fragment): tetracycline efflux protein; tet; confers resistance to tetracycline
   7311..7409    +  CDS            env (fragment): murine leukemia virus gPr80 envelope polyprotein precursor; env; proteolytically cleaved into gp70SU and p15TM subunits
   7451..515     +  LTR            5' LTR (across the origin): 5' long terminal repeat from murine embryonic stem cell virus
