[The description below was written by a language model from this plasmid's Addgene catalogue record and pLannotate feature annotations shown in this document.]
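Description:
shHIF2α(#2), also called HIF2α-#2-pSUPER-retro-GFP/Neo, is a retroviral RNAi plasmid built on the OligoEngine pSUPER_Retro-GFP/Neo backbone and carrying a short hairpin RNA directed against human HIF2α mRNA. The insert is a 58 bp synthetic oligonucleotide cloned between BglII, which was destroyed in the process, and HindIII, which was retained. In the 7,452 nt depositor sequence the hairpin itself is not annotated, but it would lie in the gap next to the human H1 RNA promoter. H1 is a Pol III promoter suited to producing small, defined transcripts that the cell processes into siRNA. The H1 cassette is on the reverse strand relative to the viral genome.

The retroviral portion consists of a murine embryonic stem cell virus 5' LTR (spanning the plasmid origin), the MESV Ψ packaging signal, a truncated MMLV gag region lacking its start codon, and a ΔU3 self-inactivating 3' LTR, which silences LTR-driven transcription after integration. Within this unit a mouse PGK promoter precedes EGFP and neo coding sequences, followed by a synthetic poly(A) signal. Transduced cells can therefore be followed by green fluorescence and selected with G418; the record does not state how the two coding sequences are linked. Because the viral structural genes are absent or fragmentary, virus production would require packaging functions supplied in trans.

In bacteria the plasmid is maintained through a high-copy ColE1/pUC-type origin and ampicillin resistance; the remaining annotations are small backbone remnants (lac, rop, bom, TcR, env). The construct serves for stable knockdown of HIF2α in human cells, and the associated publication concerns HIF and kidney cancer risk linked to VHL mutations.
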