Addgene plasmid #22131: shHIF2α(#2) (HIF2α-#2-pSUPER-retro-GFP/Neo)
Depositing lab: William Kaelin. Depositing organization: Dana-Farber Cancer Institute. Publication: Hypoxia-inducible factor linked to differential kidney cancer risk seen with type 2A and type 2B VHL mutations. Li L, Zhang L, Zhang X, Yan Q, Minamishima YA, Olumi AF, Mao M, Bartz S, Kaelin WG. Mol Cell Biol. 2007 Aug . 27(15):5381-92. 10.1128/MCB.00282-07 PubMed 17526729.
Backbone
  Vector backbone: pSUPER_Retro-GFP/Neo
  Backbone manufacturer: OligoEngine
  Backbone size w/o insert (bp): 7394
  Vector type: Mammalian Expression, Retroviral, RNAi
  Selectable markers: Neomycin (select with G418)
Growth in bacteria
  Bacterial resistance: Ampicillin, 100 μg/mL
  Growth temperature: 37°C
  Growth strain: DH5alpha
  Growth instructions: DH5a or HB101
  Copy number: High Copy
Gene/Insert
  Gene/Insert name: synthethic oligonucleotide
  Insert size (bp): 58
  Mutation: synthethic oligonucleotide encoding shRNA targeting human HIF2alpha mRNA
  Cloning method: Restriction Enzyme; 5′ cloning site Bgl II (destroyed during cloning); 3′ cloning site Hind III (not destroyed)
  Sequencing primers: 5′ MSCV reverse
Terms and licenses: Academic/Nonprofit Terms; Industry Terms: Not Available to Industry
Depositor comments: shRNA oligo sequence - 5'-GATCCCCGACAAGGTCTGCAAAGGGTTTCAAGAGAACCCTTTGCAGACCTTGTCTTTTT
How to cite: shHIF2α(#2) (HIF2α-#2-pSUPER-retro-GFP/Neo) was a gift from William Kaelin (Addgene plasmid # 22131 ; http://n2t.net/addgene:22131 ; RRID:Addgene_22131)
