>Addgene plasmid #22131 | shHIF2α(#2) (HIF2α-#2-pSUPER-retro-GFP/Neo) | addgene partial sequence | sequence record 28043 | 22131 with MSCV-R
TCCCCTACCCGGTAGAATTCGAACGCTGACGTCATCAACCCGCTCCAAGGAATCGCGGGCCCAGTGTCAC
TAGGCGGGAACACCCAGCGCGCGTGCGCCCTGGCAGGAAGATGGCTGTGAGGGACAGGGGAGTGGCGCCC
TGCAATATTTGCATGTCGCTATGTGTTCTGGGAAATCACCATAAACGTGAAATGTCTTTGGATTTGGGAA
TCTTATAAGTTCTGTATGAGACCACAGATCCCCGACAAGGTCTGCAAAGGGTTTCAAGAGAACCCTTTGC
AGACCTTGTC
